Addgene plasmid #66580: pC13P-iCLHN
Purpose: CLYBL safe harbor gene targeting donor expressing CAG-driven Nanoluc-HaloTag, compatible with pZT-C13 TALENs
Depositing lab: Jizhong Zou. Depositing organization: National Heart, Lung, and Blood Institute (NHLBI). Publication: Transcription activator-like effector nuclease (TALEN)-mediated CLYBL targeting enables enhanced transgene expression and one-step generation of dual reporter human induced pluripotent stem cell (iPSC) and neural stem cell (NSC) lines. Cerbini T, Funahashi R, Luo Y, Liu C, Park K, Rao M, Malik N, Zou J. PLoS One. 2015 Jan 14;10(1):e0116032. doi: 10.1371/journal.pone.0116032. eCollection 2015. PONE-D-14-41442 PubMed 25587899.
Backbone
  Vector backbone: pAAVS1P-iCLHN
  Total vector size (bp): 12189
  Vector type: Mammalian Expression
  Selectable markers: Neomycin (select with G418), Puromycin
Growth in bacteria
  Bacterial resistance: Kanamycin, 50 μg/mL
  Growth temperature: 37°C
  Growth strain: DH5alpha
  Copy number: High Copy
Gene/Insert
  Gene/Insert name: Nanoluc-HaloTag
  Species: Synthetic
  Insert size (bp): 1416
  Promoter: CAG
  Cloning method: Gibson Cloning
  Sequencing primers: 5′ gggcggggttcggcttctgg
Terms and licenses: Academic/Nonprofit Terms; Industry Terms: Not Available to Industry
How to cite: pC13P-iCLHN was a gift from Jizhong Zou (Addgene plasmid # 66580 ; http://n2t.net/addgene:66580 ; RRID:Addgene_66580)
