[The description below was written by a language model from this plasmid's Addgene catalogue record and pLannotate feature annotations shown in this document.]
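Description:
pC13P-iCLHN is a 12.2 kb mammalian gene-targeting donor plasmid, derived from pAAVS1P-iCLHN and assembled by Gibson cloning. It is designed to insert a reporter cassette into the human CLYBL safe harbor locus when co-delivered with the matching pZT-C13 TALENs. It is propagated in E. coli on a high-copy ColE1/pUC-type origin with a bacterial kanamycin resistance gene. Leftover lac promoter/operator, lacZα, bom and rop fragments come from the cloning backbone. The CLYBL homology arms are not annotated in the feature table. They presumably lie in the unannotated stretches flanking the payload, but the record does not define their boundaries.

The payload has two parts. The first is a promoterless selection unit in which a splice acceptor precedes a puromycin N-acetyltransferase coding sequence and a bGH polyadenylation signal. This gene-trap design means puromycin resistance should depend on transcription from the targeted locus, which favours correctly integrated clones. The unit is flanked by loxP sites, so Cre can excise it afterwards.

The second part is a CAG promoter (CMV enhancer, chicken β-actin promoter and chimeric intron) driving a synthetic NanoLuc luciferase–HaloTag fusion. A neomycin/G418 resistance coding sequence follows in the same orientation, and the unit ends with a rabbit β-globin polyadenylation signal. The element linking the reporter to the neomycin gene is not annotated. Identical odorant-receptor-like fragment matches occur on either side of the CAG cassette, indicating a repeated flanking element whose identity the record does not state.

The associated publication describes using this type of donor to generate human iPSC and neural stem cell reporter lines with strong, stable transgene expression. The reporter combines luminescence readout with HaloTag ligand labelling.
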