Features (pLannotate 1.2.2; 24 found; start..end, strand, type, name):
    114..923     +  CDS            KanR: aminoglycoside phosphotransferase; aph(3')-Ia; confers resistance to kanamycin in bacteria or G418 (Geneticin®) in eukaryotes
   1101..1689    +  rep_origin     ori: high-copy-number ColE1/pMB1/pBR322/pUC origin of replication
   1872..1964    +  CDS            lacI (fragment): lac repressor; lacI; The lac repressor binds to the lac operator to inhibit transcription in E. coli. This inhibition can be relieved by adding lactose or isopropyl-β-D-thiogalactopyranoside (IPTG).
   1977..1998    +  protein_bind   CAP binding site: CAP binding activates transcription in the presence of cAMP. E. coli catabolite activator protein
   2013..2043    +  promoter       lac promoter: promoter for the E. coli lac operon
   2047..2069    +  protein_bind   lac operator (fragment): The lac repressor binds to the lac operator to inhibit transcription in E. coli. This inhibition can be relieved by adding lactose or isopropyl-β-D-thiogalactopyranoside (IPTG). lac repressor encoded by lacI
   2952..2985    +  protein_bind   loxP: Cre-mediated recombination occurs in the 8-bp core sequence (GCATACAT). Cre recombinase
   2986..3011    +  misc_feature   SA: splice acceptor site
   3092..3691    +  CDS            PuroR: puromycin N-acetyltransferase; pac from Streptomyces alboniger; confers resistance to puromycin
   3692..3916    +  polyA_signal   bGH poly(A) signal: bovine growth hormone polyadenylation signal
   3917..3950    +  protein_bind   loxP: Cre-mediated recombination occurs in the 8-bp core sequence (GCATACAT). Cre recombinase
   4495..4623    -  CDS            OR51A4 (fragment): O51A4_HUMAN - Experimental evidence at transcript level: Swiss-Prot protein existence level 2. Odorant receptor. From Homo sapiens (Human).
   5202..5581    +  enhancer       CMV enhancer: human cytomegalovirus immediate early enhancer
   5583..5860    +  promoter       chicken β-actin promoter: No description available
   5861..6878    +  intron         chimeric intron: chimera between introns from chicken β-actin and rabbit β-globin
   6930..7442    +  CDS            Nluc: NanoLuc® luciferase human codon-optimized
   7461..8344    +  CDS            HaloTag® (fragment): modified bacterial dehalogenase that forms covalent bonds with chloroalkane derivatives
   8406..9195    +  CDS            NeoR/KanR (fragment): aminoglycoside phosphotransferase from Tn5; aph(3')-II (or nptII); confers resistance to neomycin, kanamycin, and G418 (Geneticin®)
   9201..9281    +  CDS            HBB (fragment): HBB_PONPY - Experimental evidence at transcript level: Swiss-Prot protein existence level 2. Involved in oxygen transport from the lung to the various peripheral tissues. From Pongo pygmaeus (Bornean orangutan).
   9352..9407    +  polyA_signal   β-globin poly(A) signal: rabbit β-globin polyadenylation signal (Gil and Proudfoot, 1987)
  10316..10444   -  CDS            OR51A4 (fragment): O51A4_HUMAN - Experimental evidence at transcript level: Swiss-Prot protein existence level 2. Odorant receptor. From Homo sapiens (Human).
  11794..11948   +  CDS            lacZα (fragment): LacZα fragment of β-galactosidase; lacZ fragment
  11954..12053   -  misc_feature   bom (fragment): basis of mobility region from pBR322
  12155..7       -  CDS            rop (fragment) (across the origin): Rop protein, which maintains plasmids at low copy number; rop
>Addgene plasmid #66580 | pC13P-iCLHN | depositor full sequence | sequence record 113864 | pC13P-iCLHN sequence 12189 bps
TGCAGCTCTGGCCCGTGTCTCAAAATCTCTGATGTTACATTGCACAAGATAAAAATATATCATCATGAAC
AATAAAACTGTCTGCTTACATAAACAGTAATACAAGGGGTGTTATGAGCCATATTCAACGGGAAACGTCG
AGGCCGCGATTAAATTCCAACATGGATGCTGATTTATATGGGTATAAATGGGCTCGCGATAATGTCGGGC
AATCAGGTGCGACAATCTATCGCTTGTATGGGAAGCCCGATGCGCCAGAGTTGTTTCTGAAACATGGCAA
AGGTAGCGTTGCCAATGATGTTACAGATGAGATGGTCAGACTAAACTGGCTGACGGAATTTATGCCTCTT
CCGACCATCAAGCATTTTATCCGTACTCCTGATGATGCATGGTTACTCACCACTGCGATCCCCGGAAAAA
CAGCATTCCAGGTATTAGAAGAATATCCTGATTCAGGTGAAAATATTGTTGATGCGCTGGCAGTGTTCCT
GCGCCGGTTGCATTCGATTCCTGTTTGTAATTGTCCTTTTAACAGCGATCGCGTATTTCGTCTCGCTCAG
GCGCAATCACGAATGAATAACGGTTTGGTTGATGCGAGTGATTTTGATGACGAGCGTAATGGCTGGCCTG
TTGAACAAGTCTGGAAAGAAATGCATAAACTTTTGCCATTCTCACCGGATTCAGTCGTCACTCATGGTGA
TTTCTCACTTGATAACCTTATTTTTGACGAGGGGAAATTAATAGGTTGTATTGATGTTGGACGAGTCGGA
ATCGCAGACCGATACCAGGATCTTGCCATCCTATGGAACTGCCTCGGTGAGTTTTCTCCTTCATTACAGA
AACGGCTTTTTCAAAAATATGGTATTGATAATCCTGATATGAATAAATTGCAGTTTCATTTGATGCTCGA
TGAGTTTTTCTAATCAGAATTGGTTAATTGGTTGTAACATTATTCAGATTGGGCTTGATTTAAAACTTCA
TTTTTAATTTAAAAGGATCTAGGTGAAGATCCTTTTTGATAATCTCATGACCAAAATCCCTTAACGTGAG
TTTTCGTTCCACTGAGCGTCAGACCCCGTAGAAAAGATCAAAGGATCTTCTTGAGATCCTTTTTTTCTGC
GCGTAATCTGCTGCTTGCAAACAAAAAAACCACCGCTACCAGCGGTGGTTTGTTTGCCGGATCAAGAGCT
ACCAACTCTTTTTCCGAAGGTAACTGGCTTCAGCAGAGCGCAGATACCAAATACTGTTCTTCTAGTGTAG
CCGTAGTTAGGCCACCACTTCAAGAACTCTGTAGCACCGCCTACATACCTCGCTCTGCTAATCCTGTTAC
CAGTGGCTGCTGCCAGTGGCGATAAGTCGTGTCTTACCGGGTTGGACTCAAGACGATAGTTACCGGATAA
GGCGCAGCGGTCGGGCTGAACGGGGGGTTCGTGCACACAGCCCAGCTTGGAGCGAACGACCTACACCGAA
CTGAGATACCTACAGCGTGAGCTATGAGAAAGCGCCACGCTTCCCGAAGGGAGAAAGGCGGACAGGTATC
CGGTAAGCGGCAGGGTCGGAACAGGAGAGCGCACGAGGGAGCTTCCAGGGGGAAACGCCTGGTATCTTTA
TAGTCCTGTCGGGTTTCGCCACCTCTGACTTGAGCGTCGATTTTTGTGATGCTCGTCAGGGGGGCGGAGC
CTATGGAAAAACGCCAGCAACGCGGCCTTTTTACGGTTCCTGGCCTTTTGCTGGCCTTTTGCTCACATGT
TCTTTCCTGCGTTATCCCCTGATTCTGTGGATAACCGTATTACCGCCTTTGAGTGAGCTGATACCGCTCG
CCGCAGCCGAACGACCGAGCGCAGCGAGTCAGTGAGCGAGGAAGCGGAAGAGCGCCCAATACGCAAACCG
CCTCTCCCCGCGCGTTGGCCGATTCATTAATGCAGCTGGCACGACAGGTTTCCCGACTGGAAAGCGGGCA
GTGAGCGCAACGCAATTAATGTGAGTTAGCTCACTCATTAGGCACCCCAGGCTTTACACTTTATGCTTCC
GGCTCGTATGTTGTGTGGAATTGTGAGCGGATAACAATTTCACACAGGAAACAGCTATGACCATGATTAC
GCCGCGGCCGCAGCAGGAGAATCATGCCAATGGGCCAATATACATTCTGACCCACAGTTTCATAATAAAA
TAAAATGGTTGTGGTTGTAAGCCACTATGTTTCAGAGTGGTTTGTTACACAGCAATAAATAACTAATATA
GTAGGCATACCATCAAGTCCAAAGTAGGTAGAGAAGAATGTAAATAGCAGAGCAAAACAGCATGACTGGT
GGCTGGGAGGCTTAAAACTGGGACAGGATCAGAGTCATGAAAGAAGTCAAAGAAATGGTTCAGAAGTAAG
GCTGAGACTGACTTACAAAAGCTGAAAGTCCCTTTAAGTTGGTGTTTGGTGCATTGGCAGGGGCAGGTAT
GGTGACTTAAAAGAGCCATGCTCAACAAGATCAAGCACAACACAATCACGGGTCACCCCAGCAGACCTTA
GCGAGTCTAGCCATTTCTTTGGTGGTGGTCACAGTCATGCTTCAGCCCAGTTTCCACTTGGACAAATGGT
ACATATTTTCAATGAGATGAAAATTAAGATACAATCCATGTGCTCAGAGAGTGATCACAGCTCTGACTAA
ACACTGTGCCCCAAAGTGTTGAGGAATTGGGAAAACCTAGCTGAGTTAGTGGTCTCTTTTCTGTTACAAT
AAAGCTCATAATGAAAATTAGCCTTCTTTGTTCTTCCCCAAGTCTTTCTTTCTAGACGAAACTACTTTCA
ACTGTTTTAACTTCCTTACTGTTAACTTCCATATTTCTAGATAGTATGGTCAGACTGTTATTTCTTGACT
TTTAAATGTAAGATATTATCTACTGACTTCCTTCTATGTAAGATGAGGATTGAGCTCTCTTACCCTTCTC
CCAGCGGCCGCATAACTTCGTATAGCATACATTATACGAAGTTATCTGACCTCTTCTCTTCCTCCCACAG
GGCCTCGAGAGATCTGGCAGCGGAGAGGGCAGAGGAAGTCTTCTAACATGCGGTGACGTGGAGGAGAATC
CCGGCCCTAGGATGACCGAGTACAAGCCCACGGTGCGCCTCGCCACCCGCGACGACGTCCCCAGGGCCGT
ACGCACCCTCGCCGCCGCGTTCGCCGACTACCCCGCCACGCGCCACACCGTCGATCCGGACCGCCACATC
GAGCGGGTCACCGAGCTGCAAGAACTCTTCCTCACGCGCGTCGGGCTCGACATCGGCAAGGTGTGGGTCG
CGGACGACGGCGCCGCGGTGGCGGTCTGGACCACGCCGGAGAGCGTCGAAGCGGGGGCGGTGTTCGCCGA
GATCGGCCCGCGCATGGCCGAGTTGAGCGGTTCCCGGCTGGCCGCGCAGCAACAGATGGAAGGCCTCCTG
GCGCCGCACCGGCCCAAGGAGCCCGCGTGGTTCCTGGCCACCGTCGGCGTCTCGCCCGACCACCAGGGCA
AGGGTCTGGGCAGCGCCGTCGTGCTCCCCGGAGTGGAGGCGGCCGAGCGCGCCGGGGTGCCCGCCTTCCT
GGAGACCTCCGCGCCCCGCAACCTCCCCTTCTACGAGCGGCTCGGCTTCACCGTCACCGCCGACGTCGAG
GTGCCCGAAGGACCGCGCACCTGGTGCATGACCCGCAAGCCCGGTGCCTGACTGTGCCTTCTAGTTGCCA
GCCATCTGTTGTTTGCCCCTCCCCCGTGCCTTCCTTGACCCTGGAAGGTGCCACTCCCACTGTCCTTTCC
TAATAAAATGAGGAAATTGCATCGCATTGTCTGAGTAGGTGTCATTCTATTCTGGGGGGTGGGGTGGGGC
AGGACAGCAAGGGGGAGGATTGGGAAGACAATAGCAGGCATGCTGGGGATGCGGTGGGCTCTATGGATAA
CTTCGTATAGCATACATTATACGAAGTTATGAGCTCACGGGGACAGCCCCCCCCCAAAGCCCCCAGGGAT
GTAATTACGTCCCTCCCCCGCTAGGGGGCAGCAGCGAGCCGCCCGGGGCTCCGCTCCGGTCCGGCGCTCC
CCCCGCATCCCCGAGCCGGCAGCGTGCGGGGACAGCCCGGGCACGGGGAAGGTGGCACGGGATCGCTTTC
CTCTGAACGCTTCTCGCTGCTCTTTGAGCCTGCAGACACCTGGGGGGATACGGGGAAAAAGCTTTAGGCT
GAAAGAGAGATTTAGAATGACAGAATCATAGAACGGCCTGGGTTGCAAAGGAGCACAGTGCTCATCCAGA
TCCAACCCCCTGCTATGTGCAGGGTCATCAACCAGCAGCCCAGGCTGCCCAGAGCCACATCCAGCCTGGC
CTTGAATGCCTGCAGGGATGGGGCATCCACAGCCTCCTTGGGCAACCTGTTCAGTGCGTCACCACCCTCT
GGGGGAAAAACTGCCTCCTCATATCCAACCCAAACCTCCCCTGTCTCAGTGTAAAGCCATTCCCCCTTGT
CCTATCAAGGGGGAGTTTGCTGTGACATTGTTGGTCTGGGGTGACACATGTTTGCCAATTCAGTGCATCA
CGGAGAGGCAGATCTTGGGGATAAGGAAGTGCAGGACAGCATGGACGTGGGACATGCAGGTGTTGAGGGC
TCTGGGACACTCTCCAAGTCACAGCGTTCAGAACAGCCTTAAGGATAAGAAGATAGGATAGAAGGACAAA
GAGCAAGTTAAAACCCAGCATGGAGAGGAGCACAAAAAGGCCACAGACACTGCTGGTCCCTGTGTCTGAG
CCTGCATGTTTGATGGTGTCTGGATGCAAGCAGAAGGGGTGGAAGAGCTTGCCTGGAGAGATACAGCTGG
GTCAGTAGGACTGGGACAGGCAGCTGGAGAATTGCCATGTAGATGTTCATACAATCGTCAAATCATGAAG
GCTGGAAAAGCCCTCCAAGATCCCCAAGACCAACCCCAACCCACCCACCGTGCCCACTGGCCATGTCCCT
CAGTGCCACATCCCCACAGTTCTTCATCACCTCCAGGGACGGTGACCCCCCCACCTCCGTGGGCAGCTGT
GCCACTGCAGCACCGCTCTTTGGAGAAGGTAAATCTTGCTAAATCCAGCCCGACCCTCCCCTGGCACAAC
GTAAGGCCATTATCTCTCATCCAACTCCAGGACGGAGTCAGTGAGAATATTGGCGCGCCGAATTCTCGCG
ACGATCGGTCGACATTTAAATGACATTGATTATTGACTAGTTATTAATAGTAATCAATTACGGGGTCATT
AGTTCATAGCCCATATATGGAGTTCCGCGTTACATAACTTACGGTAAATGGCCCGCCTGGCTGACCGCCC
AACGACCCCCGCCCATTGACGTCAATAATGACGTATGTTCCCATAGTAACGCCAATAGGGACTTTCCATT
GACGTCAATGGGTGGAGTATTTACGGTAAACTGCCCACTTGGCAGTACATCAAGTGTATCATATGCCAAG
TACGCCCCCTATTGACGTCAATGACGGTAAATGGCCCGCCTGGCATTATGCCCAGTACATGACCTTATGG
GACTTTCCTACTTGGCAGTACATCTACGTATTAGTCATCGCTATTACCATGGTCGAGGTGAGCCCCACGT
TCTGCTTCACTCTCCCCATCTCCCCCCCCTCCCCACCCCCAATTTTGTATTTATTTATTTTTTAATTATT
TTGTGCAGCGATGGGGGCGGGGGGGGGGGGGGGGCCCCCCCCAGGCGGGGCGGGGCGGGGCGAGGGGCGG
GGCGGGGCGAGGCGGAAAGGTGCGGCGGCAGCCAATCAGAGCGGCGCGCTCCGAAAGTTTCCTTTTATGG
CGAGGCGGCGGCGGCGGCGGCCCTATAAAAAGCGAAGCGCGCGGCGGGCGGGAGTCGTTGCGCGCTGCCT
TCCCCCCGTGCCCCGCTCCGCCGCCGCCTCGCGCCGCCCGCCCCGGCTCTGACTGACCGCGTTACTCCCA
CAGGTGAGCGGGCGGGACGGCCCTTCTCCTCCGGGCTGTAATTAGCGCTTGGTTTAATGACGGCTTGTTT
CTTTTCTGTGGCTGCGTGAAAGCCTTGAGGGGCTCCGGGAGGGCCCTTTGTGCGGGGGGAGCGGCTCGGG
GGGTGCGTGCGTGTGTGTGTGCGTGGGGAGCGCCGCGTGCGGCTCCGCGCTGCCCGGCGGCTGTGAGCGC
TGCGGGCGCGGCGCGGGGCTTTGTGCGCTCCGCAGTGTGCGCGAGGGGAGCGCGGCCGGGGGCGGTGCCC
CGCGGTGCGGGGGGGGCTGCGAGGGGAACAAAGGCTGCGTGCGGGGTGTGTGCGTGGGGGGGTGAGCAGG
GGGTGTGGGCGCGTCGGTCGGGCTGCAACCCCCCCTGCACCCCCCTCCCCGAGTTGCTGAGCACGGCCCG
GCTTCGGGTGCGGGGCTCCGTACGGGGCGTGGCGCGGGGCTCGCCGTGCCGGGCGGGGGGTGGCGGCAGG
TGGGGGTGCCGGGCGGGGCGGGGCCGCCTCGGGCCGGGGAGGGCTCGGGGGAAGGGGCGCGGCGGCCCCC
GGAGCGCCGGCGGCTGTCGAGGCGCGGCGAGCCGCAGCCATTGCCTTTTATGGTAATCGTGCGAGAGGGC
GCAGGGACTTCCTTTGTCCCAAATCTGTGCGGAGCCGAAATCTGGGAGGCGCCGCCGCACCCCCTCTAGC
GGGCGCGGGGCGAAGCGGTGCGGCGCCGGCAGGAAGGAAATGGGCGGGGAGGGCCTTCGTGCGTCGCCGC
GCCGCCGTCCCCTTCTCCCTCTCCAGCCTCGGGGCTGTCCGCGGGGGGACGGCTGCCTTCGGGGGGGACG
GGGCAGGGCGGGGTTCGGCTTCTGGCGTGTGACCGGCGGCTCTAGAGCCTCTGCTAACCATGTTCATGCC
TTCTTCTTTTTCCTACAGCTCCTGGGCAACGTGCTGGTTATTGTGCTGTCTCATCATTTTGGCAAAGAAA
TGGTCTTCACACTCGAAGATTTCGTTGGGGACTGGCGACAGACAGCCGGCTACAACCTGGACCAAGTCCT
TGAACAGGGAGGTGTGTCCAGTTTGTTTCAGAATCTCGGGGTGTCCGTAACTCCGATCCAAAGGATTGTC
CTGAGCGGTGAAAATGGGCTGAAGATCGACATCCATGTCATCATCCCGTATGAAGGTCTGAGCGGCGACC
AAATGGGCCAGATCGAAAAAATTTTTAAGGTGGTGTACCCTGTGGATGATCATCACTTTAAGGTGATCCT
GCACTATGGCACACTGGTAATCGACGGGGTTACGCCGAACATGATCGACTATTTCGGACGGCCGTATGAA
GGCATCGCCGTGTTCGACGGCAAAAAGATCACTGTAACAGGGACCCTGTGGAACGGCAACAAAATTATCG
ACGAGCGCCTGATCAACCCCGACGGCTCCCTGCTGTTCCGAGTAACCATCAACGGAGTGACCGGCTGGCG
GCTGTGCGAACGCATTCTGGCGGGCTCGAGCGGCGGATCCGAAATCGGTACTGGCTTTCCATTCGACCCC
CATTATGTGGAAGTCCTGGGCGAGCGCATGCACTACGTCGATGTTGGTCCGCGCGATGGCACCCCTGTGC
TGTTCCTGCACGGTAACCCGACCTCCTCCTACGTGTGGCGCAACATCATCCCGCATGTTGCACCGACCCA
TCGCTGCATTGCTCCAGACCTGATCGGTATGGGCAAATCCGACAAACCAGACCTGGGTTATTTCTTCGAC
GACCACGTCCGCTTCATGGATGCCTTCATCGAAGCCCTGGGTCTGGAAGAGGTCGTCCTGGTCATTCACG
ACTGGGGCTCCGCTCTGGGTTTCCACTGGGCCAAGCGCAATCCAGAGCGCGTCAAAGGTATTGCATTTAT
GGAGTTCATCCGCCCTATCCCGACCTGGGACGAATGGCCAGAATTTGCCCGCGAGACCTTCCAGGCCTTC
CGCACCACCGACGTCGGCCGCAAGCTGATCATCGATCAGAACGTTTTTATCGAGGGTACGCTGCCGATGG
GTGTCGTCCGCCCGCTGACTGAAGTCGAGATGGACCATTACCGCGAGCCGTTCCTGAATCCTGTTGACCG
CGAGCCACTGTGGCGCTTCCCAAACGAGCTGCCAATCGCCGGTGAGCCAGCGAACATCGTCGCGCTGGTC
GAAGAATACATGGACTGGCTGCACCAGTCCCCTGTCCCGAAGCTGCTGTTCTGGGGCACCCCAGGCGTTC
TGATCCCACCGGCCGAAGCCGCTCGCCTGGCCAAAAGCCTGCCTAACTGCAAGGCTGTGGACATCGGCCC
GGGTCTGAATCTGCTGCAAGAAGACAACCCGGACCTGATCGGCAGCGAGATCGCGCGCTGGCTGTCTACT
CTGGAGATTTCCGGTCAATGTACTAACTACGCTTTGTTGAAACTCGCTGGCGATGTTGAAAGTAACCCCG
GTCCTATTGAACAAGATGGATTGCACGCAGGTTCTCCGGCCGCTTGGGTGGAGAGGCTATTCGGCTATGA
CTGGGCACAACAGACAATCGGCTGCTCTGATGCCGCCGTGTTCCGGCTGTCAGCGCAGGGGCGCCCGGTT
CTTTTTGTCAAGACCGACCTGTCCGGTGCCCTGAATGAACTGCAGGACGAGGCAGCGCGGCTATCGTGGC
TGGCCACGACGGGCGTTCCTTGCGCAGCTGTGCTCGACGTTGTCACTGAAGCGGGAAGGGACTGGCTGCT
ATTGGGCGAAGTGCCGGGGCAGGATCTCCTGTCATCTCACCTTGCTCCTGCCGAGAAAGTATCCATCATG
GCTGATGCAATGCGGCGGCTGCATACGCTTGATCCGGCTACCTGCCCATTCGACCACCAAGCGAAACATC
GCATCGAGCGAGCACGTACTCGGATGGAAGCCGGTCTTGTCGATCAGGATGATCTGGACGAAGAGCATCA
GGGGCTCGCGCCAGCCGAACTGTTCGCCAGGCTCAAGGCGCGCATGCCCGACGGCGAGGATCTCGTCGTG
ACCCATGGCGATGCCTGCTTGCCGAATATCATGGTGGAAAATGGCCGCTTTTCTGGATTCATCGACTGTG
GCCGGCTGGGTGTGGCGGACCGCTATCAGGACATAGCGTTGGCTACCCGTGATATTGCTGAAGAGCTTGG
CGGCGAATGGGCTGACCGCTTCCTCGTGCTTTACGGTATCGCCGCTCCCGATTCGCAGCGCATCGCCTTC
TATCGCCTTCTTGACGAGTTCTTCTAAACGCGTGAATTCACTCCTCAGGTGCAGGCTGCCTATCAGAAGG
TGGTGGCTGGTGTGGCCAATGCCCTGGCTCACAAATACCACTGAGATCTTTTTCCCTCTGCCAAAAATTA
TGGGGACATCATGAAGCCCCTTGAGCATCTGACTTCTGGCTAATAAAGGAAATTTATTTTCATTGCAATA
GTGTGTTGGAATTTTTTGTGTCTCTCACTCGGAAGGACATATGGGAGGGCAAATCATTTAAAACATCAGA
ATGAGTATTTGGTTTAGAGTTTGGCAACATATGCCCATATGCTGGCTGCCATGAACAAAGGTTGGCTATA
AAGAGGTCATCAGTATATGAAACAGCCCCCTGCTGTCCATTCCTTATTCCATAGAAAAGCCTTGACTTGA
GGTTAGATTTTTTTTATATTTTGTTTTGTGTTATTTTTTTCTTTAACATCCCTAAAATTTTCCTTACATG
TTTTACTAGCCAGATTTTTCCTCCTCTCCTGACTACTCCCAGTCATAGCTGTCCCTCTTCTCTTATGGAG
ATCGATATCGGTACCTTAATTAAGTTAACATGCATAGTACTGAGCTCACGGGGACAGCCCCCCCCCAAAG
CCCCCAGGGATGTAATTACGTCCCTCCCCCGCTAGGGGGCAGCAGCGAGCCGCCCGGGGCTCCGCTCCGG
TCCGGCGCTCCCCCCGCATCCCCGAGCCGGCAGCGTGCGGGGACAGCCCGGGCACGGGGAAGGTGGCACG
GGATCGCTTTCCTCTGAACGCTTCTCGCTGCTCTTTGAGCCTGCAGACACCTGGGGGGATACGGGGAAAA
AGCTTTAGGCTGAAAGAGAGATTTAGAATGACAGAATCATAGAACGGCCTGGGTTGCAAAGGAGCACAGT
GCTCATCCAGATCCAACCCCCTGCTATGTGCAGGGTCATCAACCAGCAGCCCAGGCTGCCCAGAGCCACA
TCCAGCCTGGCCTTGAATGCCTGCAGGGATGGGGCATCCACAGCCTCCTTGGGCAACCTGTTCAGTGCGT
CACCACCCTCTGGGGGAAAAACTGCCTCCTCATATCCAACCCAAACCTCCCCTGTCTCAGTGTAAAGCCA
TTCCCCCTTGTCCTATCAAGGGGGAGTTTGCTGTGACATTGTTGGTCTGGGGTGACACATGTTTGCCAAT
TCAGTGCATCACGGAGAGGCAGATCTTGGGGATAAGGAAGTGCAGGACAGCATGGACGTGGGACATGCAG
GTGTTGAGGGCTCTGGGACACTCTCCAAGTCACAGCGTTCAGAACAGCCTTAAGGATAAGAAGATAGGAT
AGAAGGACAAAGAGCAAGTTAAAACCCAGCATGGAGAGGAGCACAAAAAGGCCACAGACACTGCTGGTCC
CTGTGTCTGAGCCTGCATGTTTGATGGTGTCTGGATGCAAGCAGAAGGGGTGGAAGAGCTTGCCTGGAGA
GATACAGCTGGGTCAGTAGGACTGGGACAGGCAGCTGGAGAATTGCCATGTAGATGTTCATACAATCGTC
AAATCATGAAGGCTGGAAAAGCCCTCCAAGATCCCCAAGACCAACCCCAACCCACCCACCGTGCCCACTG
GCCATGTCCCTCAGTGCCACATCCCCACAGTTCTTCATCACCTCCAGGGACGGTGACCCCCCCACCTCCG
TGGGCAGCTGTGCCACTGCAGCACCGCTCTTTGGAGAAGGTAAATCTTGCTAAATCCAGCCCGACCCTCC
CCTGGCACAACGTAAGGCCATTATCTCTCATCCAACTCCAGGACGGAGTCAGTGAGAATATTGTTTAAAC
TCCTCATCCTTCCAACATAAATATATTTTGGGATTATATCAACATTCAATGTTACTTAAAGTGACCTTGT
AAATATTTTCACAACTGAGCCATGTTTGATTTGTATACTTATGTTTACTTTACTGTTTTTCCTGAAGTTA
ATAATTGCCTTGAATTTATTTATTTCTTTAAAAATGTTTCATTACTCAGGACTGTAGTTTACATTACGAT
TCTTTGTGTTATACAGTTGATGGGTTTCTTTTCTTTCTTAATTTCTTTAAAAAATAGAGATGGGGTCTTA
CTATATTACCCAGGCTGGTCTTGAAGTCCTGGGCTCAAGTGATCTTCCTGTCTCAGCCTACCAAGTAGCT
GAGACTATAGGTGCAAAAAAGCCACTATACCTGGCTAGTTTACAGGTTTTAACAAATGCATTATGCCACG
TATCCATTATTACAGGATCACACAAGATATTTTCATTACCCTGAAAGCATCCCTGTGTTCCACCAATTCA
TCCTGCCTCCATGAGCCGCTGGCAACCACTGATCTCTATAGTTTTGCCTTTTCTAAAATGTCATATAATT
GGAATCATACAGTCTGTAGCATTTTCAGACTAGCTTTTAAAATTTGGCAATATGCATTTAAGGTTCCTCC
TTAAATGTGAAGGGCATAGCCAATGTGGCTTGATAGCTCATTTCTTTTTATTGGTGAATATTTCATTGTC
TGGATGTTCCACAGTTTGTTTATCCATTCACCTATTCAATTTGCTTTTTTTCTGTGTATCTATCACTAAT
TCAATACTGGACTCTCCAACAGAGCCGTTTAAACACTGGCCGTCGTTTTACAACGTCGTGACTGGGAAAA
CCCTGGCGTTACCCAACTTAATCGCCTTGCAGCACATCCCCCTTTCGCCAGCTGGCGTAATAGCGAAGAG
GCCCGCACCGATCGCCCTTCCCAACAGTTGCGCAGCCTGAATGGCGAATGGCGCCTGATGCGGTATTTTC
TCCTTACGCATCTGTGCGGTATTTCACACCGCATATGGTGCACTCTCAGTACAATCTGCTCTGATGCCGC
ATAGTTAAGCCAGCCCCGACACCCGCCAACACCCGCTGACGCGCCCTGACGGGCTTGTCTGCTCCCGGCA
TCCGCTTACAGACAAGCTGTGACCGTCTCCGGGAGCTGCATGTGTCAGAGGTTTTCACCGTCATCACCGA
AACGCGCGA
