>Addgene plasmid #66580 | pC13P-iCLHN | addgene partial sequence | sequence record 117560 | pCAG-F 5'-GCAACGTGCTGGTTATTGTG-3'
TGGCAAAGAAATGGTCTTCACACTCGAAGATTTCGTTGGGGACTGGCGACAGACAGCCGGCTACAACCTG
GACCAAGTCCTTGAACAGGGAGGTGTGTCCAGTTTGTTTCAGAATCTCGGGGTGTCCGTAACTCCGATCC
AAAGGATTGTCCTGAGCGGTGAAAATGGGCTGAAGATCGACATCCATGTCATCATCCCGTATGAAGGTCT
GAGCGGCGACCAAATGGGCCAGATCGAAAAAATTTTTAAGGTGGTGTACCCTGTGGATGATCATCACTTT
AAGGTGATCCTGCACTATGGCACACTGGTAATCGACGGGGTTACGCCGAACATGATCGACTATTTCGGAC
GGCCGTATGAAGGCATCGCCGTGTTCGACGGCAAAAAGATCACTGTAACAGGGACCCTGTGGAACGGCAA
CAAAATTATCGACGAGCGCCTGATCAACCCCGACGGCTCCCTGCTGTTCCGAGTAACCATCAACGGAGTG
ACCGGCTGGCGGCTGTGCGAACGCATTCTGGCGGGCTCGAGCGGCGGATCCGAAATCGGTACTGGCTTTC
CATTCGACCCCCATTATGTGGAAGTCCTGGGCGAGCGCATGCACTACGTCGATGTTGGTCCGCGCGATGG
CACCCCTGTGCTGTTCCTGCACGGTAACCCGACCTCCTCCTACGTGTGGCGCAACATCATCCCGCATGTT
GCACCGACCCATCGCTGCATTGCTCCAGACCTGATCGGTATGGGCAAATCCGACAAACCAGACCTGGGTT
ATTTCTTCGACGACCACGTCCGCTTCATGGATGCCTTCATCGAA
