>Addgene plasmid #66580 | pC13P-iCLHN | addgene partial sequence | sequence record 117561 | Neo-R 5'-GCCCAGTCATAGCCGAATAG-3'
AGCGGCCGGAGAACCTGCGTGCAATCCATCTTGTTCAATAGGACCGGGGTTACTTTCAACATCGCCAGCG
AGTTTCAACAAAGCGTAGTTAGTACATTGACCGGAAATCTCCAGAGTAGACAGCCAGCGCGCGATCTCGC
TGCCGATCAGGTCCGGGTTGTCTTCTTGCAGCAGATTCAGACCCGGGCCGATGTCCACAGCCTTGCAGTT
AGGCAGGCTTTTGGCCAGGCGAGCGGCTTCGGCCGGTGGGATCAGAACGCCTGGGGTGCCCCAGAACAGC
AGCTTCGGGACAGGGGACTGGTGCAGCCAGTCCATGTATTCTTCGACCAGCGCGACGATGTTCGCTGGCT
CACCGGCGATTGGCAGCTCGTTTGGGAAGCGCCACAGTGGCTCGCGGTCAACAGGATTCAGGAACGGCTC
GCGGTAATGGTCCATCTCGACTTCAGTCAGCGGGCGGACGACACCCATCGGCAGCGTACCCTCGATAAAA
ACGTTCTGATCGATGATCAGCTTGCGGCCGACGTCGGTGGTGCGGAAGGCCTGGAAGGTCTCGCGGGCAA
ATTCTGGCCATTCGTCCCAGGTCGGGATAGGGCGGATGAACTCCATAAATGCAATACCTTTGACGCGCTC
TGGATTGCGCTTGGCCCAGTGGAAACCCAGAGCGGAGCCCCAGTCGTGAATGACCAGGACGACCTCTTCC
AGACCCAGGGCTTCGATGAAGGCATCCATGAAGCGGACGTGGTCGTCGAAGAAATAACCCAGGTCTGGTT
TGTCGGATTTGCCCATACCGATCAGGTCTGGAGCAATGCAGCGATGGGTCGGTGCAACATGCGGGATGAT
GTTGCGCCACACGTAGGAGGAGGTCGGGTTACCGTGCAGGAACAGCACAGGGGTGCCATCGCGCGGACCA
