>Addgene plasmid #66580 | pC13P-iCLHN | addgene partial sequence | sequence record 117563 | M13pUC-Rev 5'-AGCGGATAACAATTTCACACAGG-3'
GCAGGAGAATCATGCCAATGGGCCAATATACATTCTGACCCACAGTTTCATAATAAAATAAAATGGTTGT
GGTTGTAAGCCACTATGTTTCAGAGTGGTTTGTTACACAGCAATAAATAACTAATATAGTAGGCATACCA
TCAAGTCCAAAGTAGGTAGAGAAGAATGTAAATAGCAGAGCAAAACAGCATGACTGGTGGCTGGGAGGCT
TAAAACTGGGACAGGATCAGAGTCATGAAAGAAGTCAAAGAAATGGTTCAGAAGTAAGGCTGAGACTGAC
TTACAAAAGCTGAAAGTCCCTTTAAGTTGGTGTTTGGTGCATTGGCAGGGGCAGGTATGGTGACTTAAAA
GAGCCATGCTCAACAAGATCAAGCACAACACAATCACGGGTCACCCCAGCAGACCTTAGCGAGTCTAGCC
ATTTCTTTGGTGGTGGTCACAGTCATGCTTCAGCCCAGTTTCCACTTGGACAAATGGTACATATTTTCAA
TGAGATGAAAATTAAGATACAATCCATGTGCTCAGAGAGTGATCACAGCTCTGACTAAACACTGTGCCCC
AAAGTGTTGAGGAATTGGGAAAACCTAGCTGAGTTAGTGGTCTCTTTTCTGTTACAATAAAGCTCATAAT
GAAAATTAGCCTTCTTTGTTCTTCCCCAAGTCTTTCTTTCTAGACGAAACTACTTTCAACTGTTTTAACT
TCCTTACTGTTAACTTCCATATTTCTAGATAGTATGGTCAGACTGT
