>Addgene plasmid #66580 | pC13P-iCLHN | addgene partial sequence | sequence record 119136 | M13pUC-Fwd 5'-CCCAGTCACGACGTTGTAAAACG-3'
CGGCTCTGTTGGAGAGTCCAGTATTGAATTAGTGATAGATACACAGAAAAAAAGCAAATTGAATAGGTGA
ATGGATAAACAAACTGTGGAACATCCAGACAATGAAATATTCACCAATAAAAAGAAATGAGCTATCAAGC
CACATTGGCTATGCCCTTCACATTTAAGGAGGAACCTTAAATGCATATTGCCAAATTTTAAAAGCTAGTC
TGAAAATGCTACAGACTGTATGATTCCAATTATATGACATTTTAGAAAAGGCAAAACTATAGAGATCAGT
GGTTGCCAGCGGCTCATGGAGGCAGGATGAATTGGTGGAACACAGGGATGCTTTCAGGGTAATGAAAATA
TCTTGTGTGATCCTGTAATAATGGATACGTGGCATAATGCATTTGTTAAAACCTGTAAACTAGCCAGGTA
TAGTGGCTTTTTTGCACCTATAGTCTCAGCTACTTGGTAGGCTGAGACAGGAAGATCACTTGAGCCCAGG
ACTTCAAGACCAGCCTGGGTAATATAGTAAGACCCCATCTCTATTTTTTAAAGAAATTAAGAAAGAAAAG
AAACCCATCAACTGTATAACACAAAGAATCGTAATGTAAACTACAGTCCTGAGTAATGAAACATTTTTAA
AGAAATAAATAAATTCAAGGCAATTATTAACTTCAGGAAAAACAGTAAAGTAAACATAAGTATACAAATC
AAACATGGCTCAGTTGTGAAAATATTTACAAGGTCACTTTAAGTAACATTGAATGTTGATATAATCCCAA
AATATATTTATGTTGGAAGGATGAGGAGTTTAAACAATATTCTCACTGACTCCGTCCTGGAGTTGGATGA
GAGATAATGG
